>Addgene plasmid #117778 | pPRISM-gal4-VP16-gcry-mRFP | addgene full sequence | sequence record 229907 | Addgene NGS Result
AAATGGTACCGAGCAGAGGTGTAAAAAGTACTCAAAAATTTTACTCAAGTGAAAGTACAAGTACTTAGGG
AAAATTTTACTCAATTAAAAGTAAAAGTATCTGGCTAGAATCTTACTTGAGTAAAAGTAAAAAAGTACTC
CATTAAAATTGTACTTGAGTATTAAGGAAGTAAAAGTAAAAGCAAGAAAGAAAACTAGAGTGGTCTCCCT
TTAGTGAGGGTCAATTGATGGGAGGCGTTCGGGCCACAGCGGACACGCAGGTGCGCAACGCAATTAATGT
GAGTTAGCTCACTCATTAGGCACCCCAGGCTTTACACTTTATGCTTCCGGCTCGTATGTTGTGTGGAATT
GTGAGCGGATAACAATTTCACACAGGAAACAGCTATGACCATGATTACGCCAAGCGCGCAATTAACCCTC
ACTAAAGGGAACAAAAGCTGGAGGACCTCGAGGGGGGGCCCGGTACCCAATTCGCCCTATAGTGAGTCGT
ATTACGCGCGCTCACTGGCCGTCGTTTTACAACGTCGTGACTGGGAAAACCCTGGCGTTACCCAACTTAA
TCGCCTTGCAGCACATCCCCCTTTCGCCAGCTGGCGTAATAGCGAAGAGGCCCGCACCGATCGCCCTTCC
CAACAGTTGCGCAGCCTGAATGGCGAATGGACCTGCCACACTTCCCGGAGCCACGAACTTCTCTCTGTTA
AAGCAAGCAGGAGACGTGGAAGAAAACCCCGGTCCTTCTAGAAAGCTACTGTCTTCTATCGAACAAGCAT
GCGATATTTGCCGACTTAAAAAGCTCAAGTGCTCCAAAGAAAAACCGAAGTGCGCCAAGTGTCTGAAGAA
CAACTGGGAGTGTCGCTACTCTCCCAAAACCAAAAGGTCTCCGCTGACTAGGGCACATCTGACAGAAGTG
GAATCAAGGCTAGAAAGACTGGAACAGCTATTTCTACTGATTTTTCCTCGAGAAGACCTTGACATGATTT
TGAAAATGGATTCTTTACAGGATATAAAAGCATTGTTAACAGGATTATTTGTACAAGATAATGTGAATAA
AGATGCCGTCACAGATAGATTGGCTTCAGTGGAGACTGATATGCCTCTAACATTGAGACAGCATAGAATA
AGTGCGACATCATCATCGGAAGAGAGTAGTAACAAAGGTCAAAGACAGTTGACTGTATCGTCGAGGTCGA
CCCCGGGAATACAGATCTCTCGAGCCGCCCCCCCGACCGATGTCAGCCTGGGGGACGAGCTCCACTTAGA
CGGCGAGGACGTGGCGATGGCGCATGCCGACGCGCTAGACGATTTCGATCTGGACATGTTGGGGGACGGG
GATTCCCCGGGTCCGGGATTTACCCCCCACGACTCCGCCCCCTACGGCGCTCTGGATATGTAAAACTAGT
AATTAAGTCTCAGCCACCGTTAACTGAACATGTCAAAACCTGTGGAGACTGTTGAGATTTGATGTTCTGA
AAAGATAAAGCCTATAAATAAAATGTTGCCCAAATTTCCTGCCTGATGTTTTTCTTTGTCTTTGCTACAT
GGCTTTGCTGCTCGGATCGGCTCACTCTGTGTATGCCACGTTCACTTTGTACTCTCCTTCTCACGGTAGG
TTTATTATTTTTAGATGTGCAGTTAGTTTCTGTGAAATAACACACCACACACTGATATTGTCTGTGCATT
GACTTGGTGAGTGCACATTGTTTTTGATCTTGACATATTTATATTTGATTGATCAGGTGAACTGTGTGAA
TCTAAAGTGCTCCATACAGATGTTCTGCATTGAAAATATTCTCATTTTATTAGTGGAAGTGAGTGTATGC
CACATCCAATCAATTTCAGCAAACACCCCAGTATGATTTAATGCAAAAAAATGAAGGTATCAAACACGCA
TTACTACTTTGCAGTTAAATATTTAACATTTATTCCAACACGAAAAAAAGCAGTAAATAACACTTTGACA
AACACGTCAGGACATCTTATTTTTGTCACCCTCACAGGCAATTTAGTATAATATATTATATATATATATA
TATCATATAATAATATTCAGTATAATATATATATATATATCATATTATAATATTCAGTATAATATAAAAC
ACAAACACATATATGTATAATATAATATAACATTTTTATTTATTGAGATGCCTCTATGGACCGTGTTATA
AGAAGTAAAGATCAGGAGAAGTAAACATGAAGTGTAATTATGAATACTGATGTTAAATTAAGCTATGATG
AGTTTTCACTGTTAATTTACCATCTCAATTAAATGTTGATGCCTCCATGACCAAGTTAAGCAGATGAGAC
TGAGGACAACTGTAGAAGACAAGATGTTCACTTTGCTGAATATAGCTGGCTTGACAGTTATCTATGACTC
TATAAATATATATATATTTTTTTTTTATAAAATGATTTATTTATAACTATATATCCATTTCTCAGACAGG
TGCTTCATATCCCTCACTCCCGTAGCTGTCCATGCTGGATCTGTCCCCGTTGTTTTTAAAAAGCTAAATA
AGTTATTAACATGACTGCATCCAGCGAGCCAAACCTGTCTGGTGTACAGCTACCAGAGAAGCTTGAGATC
CTAGTCACCGGCGTTCCTAGTTCTTTAAACTGTTACAAAGTGTTTGGACCAGCAACTGAATTGCACTGTA
AATTACCACATCAGGGTCTCCGGGGTCAACGCTGCTAAGCAATGGACTGGAAAATTTGTGACATTGAGTT
TTTGGAATAACTGGGAATGCTGGATAACTCTTTGGGTAAAGCTATGGAACAAAAGTACCAGCATGAACTA
AGAAATGACTGTCACAGCACAACATCAAACACAATGCAAGACAAAGGTTCTCTGCTTTTGCCTTACTTGA
CAGAAAAAGTAAGCTCTAGGTTCATCGCATGCAGACAGCAGCAATACATGACATATATAAAGGCTGGCTC
TTTTCTCCCTTCCATTGAACTGAAACTTCCACTCAGTCAGACTTGCGGGGGATCCACAGCCTGACTAACT
CGACAAACCCCCCCAAACCTAAGGTGAGTTGATCTTTAAGCTTTTTACATTTTCAGCTCGCATATATCAA
TTCGCGCGCATTGTCACACTAGCACCCACTAGCGGTCAGACTGCAGATTGCAGCACGAAACAGGAAGCTG
ACTCCACATGGTCACATGCTCACTGAAGTGTTGACTTCCCTGACAGCTGTGCACTTTCTAAACCGGTTTT
CTCATTCATTTACAGTTCAGCCGGAATTCACCTCGAGACCATGGCTCCAAAGAAGAAGCGTAAGGTAACC
ATGGCCTCCTCCGAGGACGTCATCAAGGAGTTCATGCGCTTCAAGGTGCGCATGGAGGGCTCCGTGAACG
GCCACGAGTTCGAGATCGAGGGCGAGGGCGAGGGCCGCCCCTACGAGGGCACCCAGACCGCCAAGCTGAA
GGTGACCAAGGGCGGCCCCCTGCCCTTCGCCTGGGACATCCTGTCCCCTCAGTTCCAGTACGGCTCCAAG
GCCTACGTGAAGCACCCCGCCGACATCCCCGACTACTTGAAGCTGTCCTTCCCCGAGGGCTTCAAGTGGG
AGCGCGTGATGAACTTCGAGGACGGCGGCGTGGTGACCGTGACCCAGGACTCCTCCCTGCAGGACGGCGA
GTTCATCTACAAGGTGAAGCTGCGCGGCACCAACTTCCCCTCCGACGGCCCCGTAATGCAGAAGAAGACC
ATGGGCTGGGAGGCCTCCACCGAGCGGATGTACCCCGAGGACGGCGCCCTGAAGGGCGAGATCAAGATGA
GGCTGAAGCTGAAGGACGGCGGCCACTACGACGCCGAGGTCAAGACCACCTACATGGCCAAGAAGCCCGT
GCAGCTGCCCGGCGCCTACAAGACCGACATCAAGCTGGACATCACCTCCCACAACGAGGACTACACCATC
GTGGAACAGTACGAGCGCGCCGAGGGCCGCCACTCCACCGGCGCCTAAAGCTGTGATCTGTGCCTTCTAG
TTGCCAGCCATCTGTTGTTTGCCCCTCCCCCGTGCCTTCCTTGACCCTGGAAGGTGCCACTCCCACTGTC
CTTTCCTAATAAAATGAGGAAATTGCATCGCATTGTCTGAGTAGGTGTCATTCTATTCTGGGGGGTGGGG
TGGGGCAGGACAGCAAGGGGGAGGATTGGGAAGACAATAGCAGGCATGCTGGGGATGCGGTGGGCTCTAT
GGCTTCTGAGGCGGAAAGAACCAAAGGGCGAATTAATTCATTGATGAGTTTGGACAAACCACAACTAGAA
TGCAGTGAAAAAAATGCTTTATTTGTGAAATTTGTGATGCTATTGCTTTATTTGTAACCATTATAAGCTG
CAATAAACAAGTTAACAACAACAATTGCATTCATTTTATGTTTCAGGTTCAGGGGGAGGTGTGGGAGGTT
TTTTAAAGCAAGTAAAACCTCTACAAATGTGGTCATTGATGAGTTTGGACAAACCACAACTAGAATGCAG
TGAAAAAAATGCTTTATTTGTGAAATTTGTGATGCTATTGCTTTATTTGTAACCATTATAAGCTGCAATA
AACAAGTTAACAACAACAATTGCATTCATTTTATGTTTCAGGTTCAGGGGGAGGTGTGGGAGGTTTTTTA
AAGCAAGTAAAACCTCTACAAATGTGGTCATTCAGATCAATTAACCCTCACCCGGGCTAGCGATGCATGG
GAGCTCTGACGTACGTTGTCTAGCAAGGAAGTGAAGAGCTATCCGGATATATATGTATGTTATCATAACT
GTACTGGCTATGTCAGGTGGTAATGACTGTAACGTTACGTTACTCGTTGTAGGCACGACATTGAATATGC
TCTTCTCCGCTGTGGCCCGAACGCCTCCCGCTAGCGATGGGATCTAATACGACTCACTATAGGGAGACCA
AGGGAAAATAGAATGAAGTGATCTCCAAAAAATAAGTACTTTTTGACTGTAAATAAAATTGTAAGGAGTA
AAAAGTACTTTTTTTTCTAAAAAAATGTAATTAAGTAAAAGTAAAAGTATTGATTTTTAATTGTACTCAA
GTAAAGTAAAAATCCCCAAAAATAATACTTAAGTACAGTAATCAAGTAAAATTACTCAAGTACTTTACAC
CTCTGGGATCCAGCTGCATCATGAACAATAAAACTGTCTGCTTACATAAACAGTAATACAAGGGGTGTTA
TGAGCCATATTCAACGGGAAACGTCGAGGCCGCGATTAAATTCCAACATGGATGCTGATTTATATGGGTA
TAAATGGGCTCGCGATAATGTCGGGCAATCAGGTGCGACAATCTATCGCTTGTATGGGAAGCCCGATGCG
CCAGAGTTGTTTCTGAAACATGGCAAAGGTAGCGTTGCCAATGATGTTACAGATGAGATGGTCAGACTAA
ACTGGCTGACGGAATTTATGCCTCTTCCGACCATCAAGCATTTTATCCGTACTCCTGATGATGCATGGTT
ACTCACCACTGCGATCCCCGGAAAAACAGCATTCCAGGTATTAGAAGAATATCCTGATTCAGGTGAAAAT
ATTGTTGATGCGCTGGCAGTGTTCCTGCGCCGGTTGCATTCGATTCCTGTTTGTAATTGTCCTTTTAACA
GCGATCGCGTATTTCGTCTCGCTCAGGCGCAATCACGAATGAATAACGGTTTGGTTGATGCGAGTGATTT
TGATGACGAGCGTAATGGCTGGCCTGTTGAACAAGTCTGGAAAGAAATGCATAAACTTTTGCCATTCTCA
CCGGATTCAGTCGTCACTCATGGTGATTTCTCACTTGATAACCTTATTTTTGACGAGGGGAAATTAATAG
GTTGTATTGATGTTGGACGAGTCGGAATCGCAGACCGATACCAGGATCTTGCCATCCTATGGAACTGCCT
CGGTGAGTTTTCTCCTTCATTACAGAAACGGCTTTTTCAAAAATATGGTATTGATAATCCTGATATGAAT
AAATTGCAGTTTCATTTGATGCTCGATGAGTTTTTCTAATCAGAATTGGTTAATTGGTTGTAACACTGGC
AAAAAGGATCTAGGTGAAGATCCTTTTTGATAATCTCATGACCAAAATCCCTTAACGTGAGTTTTCGTTC
CACTGAGCGTCAGACCCCGTAGAAAAGATCAAAGGATCTTCTTGAGATCCTTTTTTTCTGCGCGTAATCT
GCTGCTTGCAAACAAAAAAACCACCGCTACCAGCGGTGGTTTGTTTGCCGGATCAAGAGCTACCAACTCT
TTTTCCGAAGGTAACTGGCTTCAGCAGAGCGCAGATACCAAATACTGTTCTTCTAGTGTAGCCGTAGTTA
GGCCACCACTTCAAGAACTCTGTAGCACCGCCTACATACCTCGCTCTGCTAATCCTGTTACCAGTGGCTG
CTGCCAGTGGCGATAAGTCGTGTCTTACCGGGTTGGACTCAAGACGATAGTTACCGGATAAGGCGCAGCG
GTCGGGCTGAACGGGGGGTTCGTGCACACAGCCCAGCTTGGAGCGAACGACCTACACCGAACTGAGATAC
CTACAGCGTGAGCTATGAGAAAGCGCCACGGTTCCCGAAGGGAGAAAGGCGGACAGGTATCCGGTAAGCG
GCAGGGTCGGAACAGGAGAGCGCACGAGGGAGCTTCCAGGGGGAAACGCCTGGTATCTTTATAGTCCTGT
GGGTTTCGCCACCTCTGACTTGAGCGTCGATTTTTGTGATGCTCGTCAGGGGGGCGGAGCCTATGGAAAA
ACGCCAGCAACGCGGCCTTTTTACGGTTCCTGGCCTTTTGCTGGCCTTTTGCTCACATGTTCTTTCCTGC
GTTATCCCCTGATTCTGTGGATAACCGTATTACCGCCTTTGAGTGAGCTGATACCGCTCGCCGCAGCCGA
ACGACCGAGCGCAGCGAGTCAGTGAGCGAGGAAGCGGAACAGATTT
Features (pLannotate 1.2.2; 22 found; start..end, strand, type, name):
    200..218     -  promoter       T7 Φ3.8 promoter (fragment): weak promoter for bacteriophage T7 RNA polymerase
    275..296     +  protein_bind   CAP binding site: CAP binding activates transcription in the presence of cAMP. E. coli catabolite activator protein
    311..341     +  promoter       lac promoter: promoter for the E. coli lac operon
    349..365     +  protein_bind   lac operator: The lac repressor binds to the lac operator to inhibit transcription in E. coli. This inhibition can be relieved by adding lactose or isopropyl-β-D-thiogalactopyranoside (IPTG). lac repressor encoded by lacI
    410..428     +  promoter       T3 promoter: promoter for bacteriophage T3 RNA polymerase
    444..467     +  misc_feature   MCS (fragment): pBluescript multiple cloning site
    476..494     -  promoter       T7 promoter: promoter for bacteriophage T7 RNA polymerase
    502..657     +  CDS            lacZα (fragment): LacZα fragment of β-galactosidase; lacZ fragment
    680..736     +  CDS            P2A: 2A peptide from porcine teschovirus-1 polyprotein Eukaryotic ribosomes fail to insert a peptide bond between the Gly and Pro residues, yielding separate polypeptides.
    743..1180    +  CDS            GAL4 DNA binding domain: DNA binding domain of the GAL4 transcriptional activator; Saccharomyces cerevisiae GAL4 (truncated)
   1217..1390    +  CDS            VP16 AD (fragment): transcriptional activation domain of herpes simplex virus protein VP16 (Triezenberg et al., 1988; Cousens et al., 1989); UL48
   2054..2070    +  promoter       LEU2 promoter (fragment): S. cerevisiae LEU2
   3291..3968    +  CDS            mRFP1: monomeric derivative of DsRed (Campbell et al., 2002) mammalian codon-optimized
   3978..4202    +  polyA_signal   bGH poly(A) signal: bovine growth hormone polyadenylation signal
   4206..4223    +  promoter       SV40 promoter (fragment): SV40 enhancer and early promoter
   4272..4353    -  polyA_signal   SV40 poly(A) signal: SV40 polyadenylation signal
   4376..4443    -  CDS            large T antigen (fragment): large T antigen from SV40 (simian virus 40)
   4477..4558    -  polyA_signal   SV40 poly(A) signal: SV40 polyadenylation signal
   4581..4648    -  CDS            large T antigen (fragment): large T antigen from SV40 (simian virus 40)
   4875..4893    +  promoter       T7 promoter: promoter for bacteriophage T7 RNA polymerase
   5180..5989    +  CDS            KanR: aminoglycoside phosphotransferase; aph(3')-Ia; confers resistance to kanamycin in bacteria or G418 (Geneticin®) in eukaryotes
   6132..6719    +  rep_origin     ori: high-copy-number ColE1/pMB1/pBR322/pUC origin of replication
