[The description below was written by a language model from this plasmid's Addgene catalogue record and pLannotate feature annotations shown in this document.]
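Description:
pPRISM-gal4-VP16-gcry-mRFP is a bacterial donor plasmid built on the pK backbone for precise CRISPR-directed genomic integration by the GeneWeld method, which uses short homology arms to direct targeted knock-in in zebrafish and, according to the associated work, mammalian cells. It is maintained in E. coli through a high-copy ColE1/pUC-type origin and selected with a kanamycin resistance gene (aph(3')-Ia). The sequenced record is about 6.9 kb, consistent with the listed backbone and roughly 4 kb insert. The depositor notes minor sequence discrepancies that do not affect function, and the repository stock has been observed as a multimer.

The payload begins with a lac promoter/operator, T3 and T7 promoters and a lacZα fragment, a pBluescript-style region lying just upstream of the cargo. It probably serves as the cloning position for a homology arm, though the record does not say so. This is followed by a P2A peptide placed directly ahead of the GAL4 DNA-binding domain fused to the VP16 activation domain. With no promoter annotated in front of it, the P2A arrangement suggests that Gal4-VP16 is meant to be integrated in frame into a targeted gene, so that the transactivator is released as a separate protein under the endogenous locus's control. It is intended for use with a UAS expression line.

A secondary marker cassette, described by the depositor as a gamma-crystallin promoter driving NLS-mRFP, is represented in the table by the mRFP1 coding sequence and a bGH polyadenylation signal; the promoter itself is not annotated. This lens-expressed red reporter offers a way to identify carriers of the integrated cassette. Additional reverse-oriented SV40 poly(A) elements lie downstream, and several short promoter-fragment hits are likely incidental matches.
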