Addgene plasmid #117778: pPRISM-gal4-VP16-gcry-mRFP
Purpose: Donor for precise CRISPR directed genomic integration using the GeneWeld method
Depositing lab: Jeffrey Essner. Depositing organization: Iowa State University. Publication: Efficient targeted integration directed by short homology in zebrafish and mammalian cells. Wierson WA, Welker JM, Almeida MP, Mann CM, Webster DA, Torrie ME, Weiss TJ, Kambakam S, Vollbrecht MK, Lan M, McKeighan KC, Levey J, Ming Z, Wehmeier A, Mikelson CS, Haltom JA, Kwan KM, Chien CB, Balciunas D, Ekker SC, Clark KJ, Webber BR, Moriarity BS, Solin SL, Carlson DF, Dobbs DL, McGrail M, Essner J. Elife. 2020 May 15;9. pii: 53968. doi: 10.7554/eLife.53968. PubMed 32412410.
Backbone
  Vector backbone: pK
  Backbone manufacturer: Karl J. Clark
  Backbone size w/o insert (bp): 2856
  Vector type: Synthetic Biology
Growth in bacteria
  Bacterial resistance: Kanamycin, 50 μg/mL
  Growth temperature: 30°C
  Growth strain: NEB Stable
  Copy number: High Copy
Gene/Insert
  Gene/Insert name: gal4/VP16
  Species: D. rerio (zebrafish)
  Insert size (bp): 4051
  Cloning method: Gibson Cloning
  Sequencing primers: 5′ aaaagcaagaaagaaaactagagtgg; 3′ atggctcataacaccccttg
Terms and licenses: Academic/Nonprofit Terms; Industry Terms: Not Available to Industry
Depositor comments: Secondary gene is a gamma-crystalin promoter driving NLS-mRFP. Online tools and cloning help available at <www.genesculpt.org/gtaghd/>. gal4-VP16 should be used in conjunction with a UAS expression line. May work in additional species beyond those listed. Please note that some discrepancies were found between Addgene's quality control result and the depositor's provided sequence. The depositor noted that these discrepancies do NOT affect plasmid function. This plasmid has been found exist in our stock as a multimer. Plasmid multimerization often does not impact plasmid function, but may reduce transformation efficiencies. You may need to screen multiple colonies to isolate the monomeric version of this plasmid. If you still have trouble isolating the monomeric version, you might consider linearizing, gel extracting, re-ligating, and transforming the plasmid.
How to cite: pPRISM-gal4-VP16-gcry-mRFP was a gift from Jeffrey Essner (Addgene plasmid # 117778 ; http://n2t.net/addgene:117778 ; RRID:Addgene_117778)
