>Addgene plasmid #117778 | pPRISM-gal4-VP16-gcry-mRFP | depositor partial sequence | sequence record 222287 | Backbone
TGAAGAGCTATCCGGATATATATGTATGTTATCATAACTGTACTGGCTATGTCAGGTGGTAATGACTGTA
ACGTTACGTTACTCGTTGTAGGCACGACATTGAATATGCTCTTCTCCGCTGTGGCCCGAACGCCTCCCGC
TAGCGATGGGATCTAATACGACTCACTATAGGGAGACCAAGGGAAAATAGAATGAAGTGATCTCCAAAAA
ATAAGTACTTTTTGACTGTAAATAAAATTGTAAGGAGTAAAAAGTACTTTTTTTTCTAAAAAAATGTAAT
TAAGTAAAAGTAAAAGTATTGATTTTTAATTGTACTCAAGTAAAGTAAAAATCCCCAAAAATAATACTTA
AGTACAGTAATCAAGTAAAATTACTCAAGTACTTTACACCTCTGGGATCCAGCTGCATCATGAACAATAA
AACTGTCTGCTTACATAAACAGTAATACAAGGGGTGTTATGAGCCATATTCAACGGGAAACGTCGAGGCC
GCGATTAAATTCCAACATGGATGCTGATTTATATGGGTATAAATGGGCTCGCGATAATGTCGGGCAATCA
GGTGCGACAATCTATCGCTTGTATGGGAAGCCCGATGCGCCAGAGTTGTTTCTGAAACATGGCAAAGGTA
GCGTTGCCAATGATGTTACAGATGAGATGGTCAGACTAAACTGGCTGACGGAATTTATGCCTCTTCCGAC
CATCAAGCATTTTATCCGTACTCCTGATGATGCATGGTTACTCACCACTGCGATCCCCGGAAAAACAGCA
TTCCAGGTATTAGAAGAATATCCTGATTCAGGTGAAAATATTGTTGATGCGCTGGCAGTGTTCCTGCGCC
GGTTGCATTCGATTCCTGTTTGTAATTGTCCTTTTAACAGCGATCGCGTATTTCGTCTCGCTCAGGCGCA
ATCACGAATGAATAACGGTTTGGTTGATGCGAGTGATTTTGATGACGAGCGTAATGGCTGGCCTGTTGAA
CAAGTCTGGAAAGAAATGCATAAACTTTTGCCATTCTCACCGGATTCAGTCGTCACTCATGGTGATTTCT
CACTTGATAACCTTATTTTTGACGAGGGGAAATTAATAGGTTGTATTGATGTTGGACGAGTCGGAATCGC
AGACCGATACCAGGATCTTGCCATCCTATGGAACTGCCTCGGTGAGTTTTCTCCTTCATTACAGAAACGG
CTTTTTCAAAAATATGGTATTGATAATCCTGATATGAATAAATTGCAGTTTCATTTGATGCTCGATGAGT
TTTTCTAATCAGAATTGGTTAATTGGTTGTAACACTGGCAAAAAGGATCTAGGTGAAGATCCTTTTTGAT
AATCTCATGACCAAAATCCCTTAACGTGAGTTTTCGTTCCACTGAGCGTCAGACCCCGTAGAAAAGATCA
AAGGATCTTCTTGAGATCCTTTTTTTCTGCGCGTAATCTGCTGCTTGCAAACAAAAAAACCACCGCTACC
AGCGGTGGTTTGTTTGCCGGATCAAGAGCTACCAACTCTTTTTCCGAAGGTAACTGGCTTCAGCAGAGCG
CAGATACCAAATACTGTTCTTCTAGTGTAGCCGTAGTTAGGCCACCACTTCAAGAACTCTGTAGCACCGC
CTACATACCTCGCTCTGCTAATCCTGTTACCAGTGGCTGCTGCCAGTGGCGATAAGTCGTGTCTTACCGG
GTTGGACTCAAGACGATAGTTACCGGATAAGGCGCAGCGGTCGGGCTGAACGGGGGGTTCGTGCACACAG
CCCAGCTTGGAGCGAACGACCTACACCGAACTGAGATACCTACAGCGTGAGCTATGAGAAAGCGCCACGG
TTCCCGAAGGGAGAAAGGCGGACAGGTATCCGGTAAGCGGCAGGGTCGGAACAGGAGAGCGCACGAGGGA
GCTTCCAGGGGGAAACGCCTGGTATCTTTATAGTCCTGTCGGGTTTCGCCACCTCTGACTTGAGCGTCGA
TTTTTGTGATGCTCGTCAGGGGGGCGGAGCCTATGGAAAAACGCCAGCAACGCGGCCTTTTTACGGTTCC
TGGCCTTTTGCTGGCCTTTTGCTCACATGTTCTTTCCTGCGTTATCCCCTGATTCTGTGGATAACCGTAT
TACCGCCTTTGAGTGAGCTGATACCGCTCGCCGCAGCCGAACGACCGAGCGCAGCGAGTCAGTGAGCGAG
GAAGCGGAACAGATTTAAATGGTACCGAGCAGAGGTGTAAAAAGTACTCAAAAATTTTACTCAAGTGAAA
GTACAAGTACTTAGGGAAAATTTTACTCAATTAAAAGTAAAAGTATCTGGCTAGAATCTTACTTGAGTAA
AAGTAAAAAAGTACTCCATTAAAATTGTACTTGAGTATTAAGGAAGTAAAAGTAAAAGCAAGAAAGAAAA
CTAGAGTGGTCTCCCTTTAGTGAGGGTCAATTGATGGGAGGCGTTCGGGCCACAGCGGACACGCAGGTGC
GCAACGCAATTAATGTGAGTTAGCTCACTCATTAGGCACCCCAGGCTTTACACTTTATGCTTCCGGCTCG
TATGTTGTGTGGAATTGTGAGCGGATAACAATTTCACACAGGAAACAGCTATGACCATGATTACGCCAAG
CGCGCAATTAACCCTCACTAAAGGGAACAAAAGCTGGAGGACCTCGAGGGGGGGCCCGGTACCCAATTCG
CCCTATAGTGAGTCGTATTACGCGCGCTCACTGGCCGTCGTTTTACAACGTCGTGACTGGGAAAACCCTG
GCGTTACCCAACTTAATCGCCTTGCAGCACATCCCCCTTTCGCCAGCTGGCGTAATAGCGAAGAGGCCCG
CACCGATCGCCCTTCCCAACAGTTGCGCAGCCTGAATGGCGAATGGACCTGCCACA
