>Addgene plasmid #117778 | pPRISM-gal4-VP16-gcry-mRFP | depositor partial sequence | sequence record 222288 | Insert
CTTCCCGGAGCCACGAACTTCTCTCTGTTAAAGCAAGCAGGAGACGTGGAAGAAAACCCCGGTCCTTCTA
GAAAGCTACTGTCTTCTATCGAACAAGCATGCGATATTTGCCGACTTAAAAAGCTCAAGTGCTCCAAAGA
AAAACCGAAGTGCGCCAAGTGTCTGAAGAACAACTGGGAGTGTCGCTACTCTCCCAAAACCAAAAGGTCT
CCGCTGACTAGGGCACATCTGACAGAAGTGGAATCAAGGCTAGAAAGACTGGAACAGCTATTTCTACTGA
TTTTTCCTCGAGAAGACCTTGACATGATTTTGAAAATGGATTCTTTACAGGATATAAAAGCATTGTTAAC
AGGATTATTTGTACAAGATAATGTGAATAAAGATGCCGTCACAGATAGATTGGCTTCAGTGGAGACTGAT
ATGCCTCTAACATTGAGACAGCATAGAATAAGTGCGACATCATCATCGGAAGAGAGTAGTAACAAAGGTC
AAAGACAGTTGACTGTATCGTCGAGGTCGACCCCGGGAATACAGATCTCTCGAGCCGCCCCCCCGACCGA
TGTCAGCCTGGGGGACGAGCTCCACTTAGACGGCGAGGACGTGGCGATGGCGCATGCCGACGCGCTAGAC
GATTTCGATCTGGACATGTTGGGGGACGGGGATTCCCCGGGTCCGGGATTTACCCCCCACGACTCCGCCC
CCTACGGCGCTCTGGATATGTAAAACTAGTAATTAAGTCTCAGCCACCGTTAACTGAACATGTCAAAACC
TGTGGAGACTGTTGAGATTTGATGTTCTGAAAAGATAAAGCCTATAAATAAAATGTTGCCCAAATTTCCT
GCCTGATGTTTTTCTTTGTCTTTGCTACATGGCTTTGCTGCTCGGATCGGCTCACTCTGTGTATGCCACG
TTCACTTTGTACTCTCCTTCTCACGGTAGGTTTATTATTTTTAGATGTGCAGTTAGTTTCTGTGAAATAA
CACACCACACACTGATATTGTCTGTGCATTGACTTGGTGAGTGCACATTGTTTTTGATCTTGACATATTT
ATATTTGATTGATCAGGTGAACTGTGTGAATCTAAAGTGCTCCATACAGATGTTCTGCATTGAAAATATT
CTCATTTTATTAGTGGAAGTGAGTGTATGCCACATCCAATCAATTTCAGCAAACACCCCAGTATGATTTA
ATGCAAAAAAATGAAGGTATCAAACACGCATTACTACTTTGCAGTTAAATATTTAACATTTATTCCAACA
CGAAAAAAAGCAGTAAATAACACTTTGACAAACACGTCAGGACATCTTATTTTTGTCACCCTCACAGGCA
ATTTAGTATAATATATTATATATATATATATATCATATAATAATATTCAGTATAATATATATATATATAT
CATATTATAATATTCAGTATAATATAAAACACAAACACATATATGTATAATATAATATAACATTTTTATT
TATTGAGATGCCTCTATGGACCGTGTTATAAGAAGTAAAGATCAGGAGAAGTAAACATGAAGTGTAATTA
TGAATACTGATGTTAAATTAAGCTATGATGAGTTTTCACTGTTAATTTACCATCTCAATTAAATGTTGAT
GCCTCCATGACCAAGTTAAGCAGATGAGACTGAGACAACTGTAGAAGACAAGATGTTCACTTTGCTGAAT
ATAGCTGGCTTGACAGTTATCTATGACTCTATAAATATATATATATTTTTTTTTTTATAAAATGATTTAT
TTATAACTATATATCCATTTCTCAGACAGGTGCTTCATATCCCTCACTCCCGTAGCTGTCCATGCTGGAT
CTGTCCCCGTTGTTTTTAAAAAGCTAAATAAGTTATTAACATGACTGCATCCAGCGAGCCAAACCTGTCT
GGTGTACAGCTACCAGAGAAGCTTGAGATCCTAGTCACCGGCGTTCCTAGTTCTTTAAACTGTTACAAAG
TGTTTGGACCAGCAACTGAATTGCACTGTAAATTACCACATCAGGGTCTCCGGGGTCAACGCTGCTAAGC
AATGGACTGGAAAATTTGTGACATTGAGTTTTTGGAATAACTGGGAATGCTGGATAACTCTTTGGGTAAA
GCTATGGAACAAAAGTACCAGCATGAACTAAGAAATGACTGTCACAGCACAACATCAAACACAATGCAAG
ACAAAGGTTCTCTGCTTTTGCCTTACTTGACAGAAAAAGTAAGCTCTAGGTTCATCGCATGCAGACAGCA
GCAATACATGACATATATAAAGGCTGGCTCTTTTCTCCCTTCCATTGAACTGAAACTTCCACTCAGTCAG
ACTTGCGGGGGATCCACAGCCTGACTAACTCGACAAACCCCCCCAAACCTAAGGTGAGTTGATCTTTAAG
CTTTTTACATTTTCAGCTCGCATATATCAATTCGCGCGCATTGTCACACTAGCACCCACTAGCGGTCAGA
CTGCAGATTGCAGCACGAAACAGGAAGCTGACTCCACATGGTCACATGCTCACTGAAGTGTTGACTTCCC
TGACAGCTGTGCACTTTCTAAACCGGTTTTCTCATTCATTTACAGTTCAGCCGGAATTCACCTCGAGACC
ATGGCTCCAAAGAAGAAGCGTAAGGTAACCATGGCCTCCTCCGAGGACGTCATCAAGGAGTTCATGCGCT
TCAAGGTGCGCATGGAGGGCTCCGTGAACGGCCACGAGTTCGAGATCGAGGGCGAGGGCGAGGGCCGCCC
CTACGAGGGCACCCAGACCGCCAAGCTGAAGGTGACCAAGGGCGGCCCCCTGCCCTTCGCCTGGGACATC
CTGTCCCCTCAGTTCCAGTACGGCTCCAAGGCCTACGTGAAGCACCCCGCCGACATCCCCGACTACTTGA
AGCTGTCCTTCCCCGAGGGCTTCAAGTGGGAGCGCGTGATGAACTTCGAGGACGGCGGCGTGGTGACCGT
GACCCAGGACTCCTCCCTGCAGGACGGCGAGTTCATCTACAAGGTGAAGCTGCGCGGCACCAACTTCCCC
TCCGACGGCCCCGTAATGCAGAAGAAGACCATGGGCTGGGAGGCCTCCACCGAGCGGATGTACCCCGAGG
ACGGCGCCCTGAAGGGCGAGATCAAGATGAGGCTGAAGCTGAAGGACGGCGGCCACTACGACGCCGAGGT
CAAGACCACCTACATGGCCAAGAAGCCCGTGCAGCTGCCCGGCGCCTACAAGACCGACATCAAGCTGGAC
ATCACCTCCCACAACGAGGACTACACCATCGTGGAACAGTACGAGCGCGCCGAGGGCCGCCACTCCACCG
GCGCCTAAAGCTGAGATCTGTGCCTTCTAGTTGCCAGCCATCTGTTGTTTGCCCCTCCCCCGTGCCTTCC
TTGACCCTGGAAGGTGCCACTCCCACTGTCCTTTCCTAATAAAATGAGGAAATTGCATCGCATTGTCTGA
GTAGGTGTCATTCTATTCTGGGGGGTGGGGTGGGGCAGGACAGCAAGGGGGAGGATTGGGAAGACAATAG
CAGGCATGCTGGGGATGCGGTGGGCTCTATGGCTTCTGAGGCGGAAAGAACCAAAGGGCGAATTAATTCA
TTGATGAGTTTGGACAAACCACAACTAGAATGCAGTGAAAAAAATGCTTTATTTGTGAAATTTGTGATGC
TATTGCTTTATTTGTAACCATTATAAGCTGCAATAAACAAGTTAACAACAACAATTGCATTCATTTTATG
TTTCAGGTTCAGGGGGAGGTGTGGGAGGTTTTTTAAAGCAAGTAAAACCTCTACAAATGTGGTCATTGAT
GAGTTTGGACAAACCACAACTAGAATGCAGTGAAAAAAATGCTTTATTTGTGAAATTTGTGATGCTATTG
CTTTATTTGTAACCATTATAAGCTGCAATAAACAAGTTAACAACAACAATTGCATTCATTTTATGTTTCA
GGTTCAGGGGGAGGTGTGGGAGGTTTTTTAAAGCAAGTAAAACCTCTACAAATGTGGTCATTCAGATCAA
TTAACCCTCACCCGGGCTAGCGATGCATGGGAGCTCTGACGTACGTTGTCTAGCAAGGAAG
